>Addgene plasmid #156870 | pD649-HAsp-LBP-Fc(DAPA)-AviTag-6xHis | depositor full sequence | sequence record 302849 | Full Sequence
TTTCAATATTATTGAAGCATTTATCAGGGTTATTGTCTCATGAGCGGATACATATTTGAATGTATTTAGA
AAAATAAACAAATAGGGGTCAGTGTTACAACCAATTAACCAATTCTGAACATTATCGCGAGCCCATTTAT
ACCTGAATATGGCTCATAACACCCCTTGCTCATGACCAAAATCCCTTAACGTGAGTTACGCGCGCGTCGT
TCCACTGAGCGTCAGACCCCGTAGAAAAGATCAAAGGATCTTCTTGAGATCCTTTTTTTCTGCGCGTAAT
CTGCTGCTTGCAAACAAAAAAACCACCGCTACCAGCGGTGGTTTGTTTGCCGGATCAAGAGCTACCAACT
CTTTTTCCGAAGGTAACTGGCTTCAGCAGAGCGCAGATACCAAATACTGTTCTTCTAGTGTAGCCGTAGT
TAGCCCACCACTTCAAGAACTCTGTAGCACCGCCTACATACCTCGCTCTGCTAATCCTGTTACCAGTGGC
TGCTGCCAGTGGCGATAAGTCGTGTCTTACCGGGTTGGACTCAAGACGATAGTTACCGGATAAGGCGCAG
CGGTCGGGCTGAACGGGGGGTTCGTGCACACAGCCCAGCTTGGAGCGAACGACCTACACCGAACTGAGAT
ACCTACAGCGTGAGCTATGAGAAAGCGCCACGCTTCCCGAAGGGAGAAAGGCGGACAGGTATCCGGTAAG
CGGCAGGGTCGGAACAGGAGAGCGCACGAGGGAGCTTCCAGGGGGAAACGCCTGGTATCTTTATAGTCCT
GTCGGGTTTCGCCACCTCTGACTTGAGCGTCGATTTTTGTGATGCTCGTCAGGGGGGCGGAGCCTATGGA
AAAACGCCAGCAACGCGGCCTTTTTACGGTTCCTGGCCTTTTGCTGGCCTTTTGCTCACATGTTCTTTCC
TGCGTTATCCCCTGATTCTGTGGATAACCGTATTACCGCCTTTGAGTGAGCTGATACCGCTCGCCGCAGC
CGAACGACCGAGCGCAGCGAGTCAGTGAGCGAGGAAGCGGAAGGCGAGAGTAGGGAACTGCCAGGCATCA
AACTAAGCAGAAGGCCCCTGACGGATGGCCTTTTTGCGTTTCTACAAACTCTTTCTGTGTTGTAAAACGA
CGGCCAGTCTTAAGCTCGGGCCCCCTGGGCGGTTCTGATAACGAGTAATCGTTAATCCGCAAATAACGTA
AAAACCCGCTTCGGCGGGTTTTTTTATGGGGGGAGTTTAGGGAAAGAGCATTTGTCAGAATATTTAAGGG
CGCCTGTCACTTTGCTTGATATATGAGAATTATTTAACCTTATAAATGAGAAAAAAGCAACGCACTTTAA
ATAAGATACGTTGCTTTTTCGATTGATGAACACCTATAATTAAACTATTCATCTATTATTTATGATTTTT
TGTATATACAATATTTCTAGTTTGTTAAAGAGAATTAAGAAAATAAATCTCGAAAATAATAAAGGGAAAA
TCAGTTTTTGATATCAAAATTATACATGTCAACGATAATACAAAATATAATACAAACTATAAGATGTTAT
CAGTATTTATTATCATTTAGAATAAATTTTGTGTCGCCCTTAATTGTGAGCGGATAACAATTACGAGCTT
CATGCACAGTGGCGTTGACTCAATATTGGCCATTAGCCATATTATTCATTGGTTATATAGCATAAATCAA
TATTGGCTATTGGCCATTGCATACGTTGTATCTATATCATAATATGTACATTTATATTGGCTCATGTCCA
ATATGACCGCCATGTTGGCATTGATTATTGACTAGTTATTAATAGTAATCAATTACGGGGTCATTAGTTC
ATAGCCCATATATGGAGTTCCGCGTTACATAACTTACGGTAAATGGCCCGCCTGGCTGACCGCCCAACGA
CCCCCGCCCATTGACGTCAATAATGACGTATGTTCCCATAGTAACGCCAATAGGGACTTTCCATTGACGT
CAATGGGTGGAGTATTTACGGTAAACTGCCCACTTGGCAGTACATCAAGTGTATCATATGCCAAGTACGC
CCCCTATTGACGTCAATGACGGTAAATGGCCCGCCTGGCATTATGCCCAGTACATGACCTTATGGGACTT
TCCTACTTGGCAGTACATCTACGTATTAGTCATCGCTATTACCATGGTGATGCGGTTTTGGCAGTACATC
AATGGGCGTGGATAGCGGTTTGACTCACGGGGATTTCCAAGTCTCCACCCCATTGACGTCAATGGGAGTT
TGTTTTGGCACCAAAATCAACGGGACTTTCCAAAATGTCGTAACAACTCCGCCCCATTGACGCAAATGGG
CGGTAGGCGTGTACGGTGGGAGGTCTATATAAGCAGAGCTCGTTTAGTGAACCGTCAGATCGCCTGGAGA
CGCCATCCACGCTGTTTTGACCTCCATAGAAGACACCGGGACCGATCCAGCCTCCGCGGCCGGGAACGGT
GCATTGGAACGCGGATTCCCCGTGCCAAGAGTGACGTAAGTACCGCCTATAGAGTCTATAGGCCCACCCC
CTTGGCTTCGTTAGAACGCGGCTACAATTAATACATAACCTTATGTATCATACACATACGATTTAGGTGA
CACTATAGAATAACATCCACTTTGCCTTTCTCTCCACAGGTGTCCACTCCCAGGTCCAACTGCACCTCGG
TTCTATCGAAAACGCGCCTGCTAGCGCCACCATGAAGACCATCATTGCCCTGAGCTACATCTTCTGCCTG
GTGTTCGCTGCGGCCGCCGCAAATCCTGGACTGGTGGCCAGAATCACCGACAAGGGCCTGCAGTATGCCG
CTCAAGAAGGACTGCTGGCCCTGCAGTCTGAGCTGCTGAGAATCACCCTGCCTGACTTCACCGGCGACCT
GAGAATCCCTCACGTTGGCAGAGGCAGATACGAGTTCCACAGCCTGAACATCCACAGCTGCGAGCTGCTG
CACTCTGCTCTCAGACCTGTTCCTGGACAGGGCCTGAGCCTGAGCATCAGCGATAGCAGCATCAGAGTGC
AAGGCCGGTGGAAAGTGCGCAAGAGCTTCTTCAAGCTGCAAGGCAGCTTCGACGTGTCCGTGAAGGGCAT
CAGCATCTCCGTGAATCTGCTGCTGGGCAGCGAGTCTAGCGGCAGACCTACAGTGACAGCCAGCTCCTGC
AGCTCCGATATCGCCGACGTGGAAGTGGACATGTCTGGCGATCTTGGCTGGCTGCTGAACCTGTTCCACA
ACCAGATCGAGAGCAAGTTCCAGAAGGTGCTGGAAAGCCGGATCTGCGAGATGATCCAGAAAAGCGTGTC
CAGCGACCTGCAGCCTTACCTGCAGACACTGCCTGTGACCACCGAGATCGACAGCTTCGCCGACATCGAC
TACAGCCTGGTGGAAGCCCCTAGAGCCACAGCTCAGATGCTGGAAGTGATGTTCAAGGGCGAGATCTTCC
ACCGGAACCACAGATCCCCAGTGACACTGCTGGCTGCCGTGATGTCTCTGCCCGAGGAACACAACAAGAT
GGTGTACTTCGCCATCAGCGACTACGTGTTCAACACCGCAAGCCTGGTGTACCACGAGGAAGGCTACCTG
AACTTCAGCATCACCGACGACATGATCCCTCCAGACAGCAACATCCGGCTGACCACCAAGTCCTTCAGAC
CCTTCGTGCCCAGACTGGCCAGACTGTACCCCAACATGAACCTGGAACTGCAGGGAAGCGTGCCAAGCGC
TCCCCTGCTTAATTTCAGCCCCGGCAATCTGAGCGTGGACCCCTACATGGAAATCGACGCCTTCGTGCTG
CTGCCCTCCAGCTCCAAAGAACCCGTGTTCAGACTGTCCGTGGCCACCAATGTGTCCGCCACACTGACCT
TCAACACCTCCAAGATCACCGGCTTTCTGAAGCCCGGCAAAGTGAAGGTGGAACTGAAAGAAAGCAAAGT
GGGCCTGTTCAACGCCGAACTGCTGGAAGCCCTGCTGAACTACTACATCCTGAACACATTCTACCCCAAG
TTCAACGACAAGCTGGCCGAGGGCTTTCCCCTGCCACTGCTGAAAAGGGTGCAGCTGTATGACCTGGGGC
TGCAGATCCACAAGGACTTTCTGTTTCTGGGCGCCAACGTGCAGTACATGAGAGTTGGCGCGCCGGGCGG
CGACAAGACCCACACCTGCCCCCCCTGCCCAGCTCCAGAACTGCTGGGAGGGCCTTCCGTGTTCCTGTTC
CCCCCCAAGCCCAAGGACACCCTGATGATCAGCAGGACCCCCGAGGTGACCTGCGTGGTGGTGGCCGTGT
CCCACGAGGACCCAGAGGTGAAGTTCAACTGGTACGTGGACGGCGTGGAGGTGCACAACGCCAAGACCAA
GCCCAGAGAGGAGCAGTACAACAGCACCTACAGGGTGGTGTCCGTGCTGACCGTGCTGCACCAGGACTGG
CTGAACGGCAAAGAATACAAGTGCAAAGTCTCCAACAAGGCCCTGGCTGCCCCAATCGAAAAGACAATCA
GCAAGGCCAAGGGCCAGCCACGGGAGCCCCAGGTGTACACCCTGCCCCCCAGCCGGGAGGAGATGACCAA
GAACCAGGTGTCCCTGACCTGTCTGGTGAAGGGCTTCTACCCCAGCGATATCGCCGTGGAGTGGGAGAGC
AACGGCCAGCCCGAGAACAACTACAAGACCACCCCCCCAGTGCTGGACAGCGACGGCAGCTTCTTCCTGT
ACAGCAAGCTGACCGTGGACAAGTCCAGGTGGCAGCAGGGCAACGTGTTCAGCTGCAGCGTGATGCACGA
GGCCCTGCACAACCACTACACCCAGAAGTCCCTGAGCCTGAGCCCCGGCGGCAGCGGTCTTAATGATATT
TTCGAGGCTCAGAAGATTGAGTGGCATGAACACCACCACCATCACCACTAAGGCCGGCCTGTAGTCACTG
GCACAACGCGTTACCCGGTAAGCCAATCGGGTATACACGGTCGTCATACTGCAGACAGGGTTCTTCTACT
TTGCAAGATAGTCTTGAGTAGTAAAATAAATAGATAGAGAAAATCAGCCTCGACTGTGCCTTCTAGTTGC
CAGCCATCTGTTGTTTGCCCCTCCCCCGTGCCTTCCTTGACCCTGGAAGGTGCCACTCCCACTGTCCTTT
CCTAATAAAATGAGGAAATTGCATCACAACACTCAACCCTATCTCGGTCTATTCTTTTGATTTATAAGGG
ATTTTGCCGATTTCGGCCTATTGGTTAAAAAATGAGCTGATTTAACAAAAATTTAACGCGAATTAATTCT
GTGGAATGTGTGTCAGTTAGGGTGTGGAAAGTCCCCAGGCTCCCCAGCAGGCAGAAGTATGCAAAGCATG
CATCTCAATTAGTCAGCAACCAGGTGTGGAAAGTCCCCAGGCTCCCCAGCAGGCAGAAGTATGCAAAGCA
TGCATCTCAATTAGTCAGCAACCATAGTCCCGCCCCTAACTCCGCCCATCCCGCCCCTAACTCCGCCCAG
TTCCGCCCATTCTCCGCCCCATGGCTGACTAATTTTTTTTATTTATGCAGAGGCCGAGGCCGCCTCTGCC
TCTGAGCTATTCCAGAAGTAGTGAGGAGGCTTTTTTGGAGGCCTAGGCTTTTGCAAAAAGCTCCCGGGAG
CTTGTATATCCATTTTCGGATCTGATCAGCACGTGTTGACAATTAATCATCGGCATAGTATATCGGCATA
GTATAATACGACAAGGTGAGGAACTAAACCATGACCGAGTACAAGCCCACGGTGCGCCTCGCCACCCGCG
ACGACGTCCCCAGGGCCGTACGCACCCTCGCCGCCGCGTTCGCCGACTACCCCGCCACGCGCCACACCGT
CGATCCGGACCGCCACATCGAGCGGGTCACCGAGCTGCAAGAACTCTTCCTCACGCGCGTCGGGCTCGAC
ATCGGCAAGGTGTGGGTCGCGGACGACGGCGCCGCGGTGGCGGTCTGGACCACGCCGGAGAGCGTCGAAG
CGGGGGCGGTGTTCGCCGAGATCGGCCCGCGCATGGCCGAGTTGAGCGGTTCCCGGCTGGCCGCGCAGCA
ACAGATGGAAGGCCTCCTGGCGCCGCACCGGCCCAAGGAGCCCGCGTGGTTCCTGGCCACCGTCGGCGTC
TCGCCCGACCACCAGGGCAAGGGTCTGGGCAGCGCCGTCGTGCTCCCCGGAGTGGAGGCGGCCGAGCGCG
CCGGGGTGCCCGCCTTCCTGGAGACATCCGCGCCCCGCAACCTCCCCTTCTACGAGCGGCTCGGCTTCAC
CGTCACCGCCGACGTCGAGGTGCCCGAAGGACCGCGCACCTGGTGCATGACCCGCAAGCCCGGTGCCTGA
CACGTGCTACGAGATTTCGATTCCACCGCCGCCTTCTATGAAAGGTTGGGCTTCGGAATCGTTTTCCGGG
ACGCCGGCTGGATGATCCTCCAGCGCGGGGATCTCATGCTGGAGTTCTTCGCCCACCCCAACTTGTTTAT
TGCAGCTTATAATGGTTACAAATAAAGCAATAGCATCACAAATTTCACAAATAAAGCATTTTTTTCACTG
CATTCTAGTTGTGGTTTGTCCAAACTCATCAATGTATCTTATCATGTCTGTATACCGTCGACCTCTAGCT
AGAGCTTGGCGTAATCATGGTCATTACCAATGCTTAATCAGTGAGGCACCTATCTCAGCGATCTGTCTAT
TTCGTTCATCCATAGTTGCCTGACTCCCCGTCGTGTAGATAACTACGATACGGGAGGGCTTACCATCTGG
CCCCAGCGCTGCGATGATACCGCGAGAACCACGCTCACCGGCTCCGGATTTATCAGCAATAAACCAGCCA
GCCGGAAGGGCCGAGCGCAGAAGTGGTCCTGCAACTTTATCCGCCTCCATCCAGTCTATTAATTGTTGCC
GGGAAGCTAGAGTAAGTAGTTCGCCAGTTAATAGTTTGCGCAACGTTGTTGCCATCGCTACAGGCATCGT
GGTGTCACGCTCGTCGTTTGGTATGGCTTCATTCAGCTCCGGTTCCCAACGATCAAGGCGAGTTACATGA
TCCCCCATGTTGTGCAAAAAAGCGGTTAGCTCCTTCGGTCCTCCGATCGTTGTCAGAAGTAAGTTGGCCG
CAGTGTTATCACTCATGGTTATGGCAGCACTGCATAATTCTCTTACTGTCATGCCATCCGTAAGATGCTT
TTCTGTGACTGGTGAGTACTCAACCAAGTCATTCTGAGAATAGTGTATGCGGCGACCGAGTTGCTCTTGC
CCGGCGTCAATACGGGATAATACCGCGCCACATAGCAGAACTTTAAAAGTGCTCATCATTGGAAAACGTT
CTTCGGGGCGAAAACTCTCAAGGATCTTACCGCTGTTGAGATCCAGTTCGATGTAACCCACTCGTGCACC
CAACTGATCTTCAGCATCTTTTACTTTCACCAGCGTTTCTGGGTGAGCAAAAACAGGAAGGCAAAATGCC
GCAAAAAAGGGAATAAGGGCGACACGGAAATGTTGAATACTCATATTCTTCCTT
Features (pLannotate 1.2.2; 21 found; start..end, strand, type, name):
    119..143     -  CDS            KanR (fragment): aminoglycoside phosphotransferase; aph(3')-Ia; confers resistance to kanamycin
    254..842     +  rep_origin     ori: high-copy-number ColE1/pMB1/pBR322/pUC origin of replication
   1067..1084    +  terminator     rrnB T2 terminator (fragment): transcription terminator T2 from the E. coli rrnB gene
   1109..1128    -  CDS            lacZα (fragment): LacZα fragment of β-galactosidase; lacZ fragment
   1584..1600    +  protein_bind   lac operator: The lac repressor binds to the lac operator to inhibit transcription in E. coli. This inhibition can be relieved by adding lactose or isopropyl-β-D-thiogalactopyranoside (IPTG). lac repressor encoded by lacI
   1843..2146    +  enhancer       CMV enhancer: human cytomegalovirus immediate early enhancer
   2147..2350    +  promoter       CMV promoter: human cytomegalovirus (CMV) immediate early promoter
   2486..2529    +  intron         CMV intron (fragment): modified intron A from human cytomegalovirus
   2581..2599    +  promoter       SP6 promoter: promoter for bacteriophage SP6 RNA polymerase
   2603..2640    +  CDS            IgH signal sequence (fragment): signal sequence from the mouse immunoglobulin heavy chain variable region
   2740..4116    +  CDS            LBP: LBP_HUMAN - Experimental evidence at protein level: Swiss-Prot protein existence level 1. Plays a role in the innate immune response. Binds to the lipid A moiety of bacterial lipopolysaccharides (LPS), a glycolipid present in the outer membrane of all Gram-negative bacteria (PubMed:7517398, PubMed:24120359). Acts as an affinity enhancer for CD14, facilitating its association with LPS. Promotes the release of cytokines in response to bacterial lipopolysaccharide (PubMed:7517398, PubMed:24120359). From Homo sapiens (Human).
   4132..4809    +  CDS            IGHG1 (fragment): IGHG1_HUMAN - Experimental evidence at protein level: Swiss-Prot protein existence level 1. Constant region of immunoglobulin heavy chains. Immunoglobulins, also known as antibodies, are membrane-bound or secreted glycoproteins produced by B lymphocytes. In the recognition phase of humoral immunity, the membrane-bound immunoglobulins serve as receptors which, upon binding of a specific antigen, trigger the clonal expansion and differentiation of B lymphocytes into immunoglobulins- secreting plasma cells. Secreted immunoglobulins mediate the effector phase of humoral immunity, which results in
   5024..5135    +  polyA_signal   bGH poly(A) signal: bovine growth hormone polyadenylation signal
   5136..5244    +  rep_origin     f1 ori (fragment): f1 bacteriophage origin of replication; arrow indicates direction of (+) strand synthesis
   5258..5587    +  promoter       SV40 promoter: SV40 enhancer and early promoter
   5635..5682    +  promoter       EM7 promoter: synthetic bacterial promoter&nbsp
   5701..6300    +  CDS            PuroR (fragment): puromycin N-acetyltransferase; pac from Streptomyces; confers resistance to puromycin
   6310..6435    +  CDS            ble (fragment): BLE_KLEPN - Experimental evidence at protein level: Swiss-Prot protein existence level 1. Binding protein with a strong affinity to the bleomycin family of antibiotics. Binds to CL990; an antimitotic-antibiotic compound. From Klebsiella pneumoniae.
   6430..6551    +  polyA_signal   SV40 poly(A) signal: SV40 polyadenylation signal
   6604..7464    -  CDS            AmpR: β-lactamase; bla; confers resistance to ampicillin, carbenicillin, and related antibiotics
   7467..89      -  promoter       AmpR promoter (fragment) (across the origin): bla
