[The description below was written by a language model from this plasmid's Addgene catalogue record and pLannotate feature annotations shown in this document.]
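Description:
pD649-HAsp-LBP-Fc(DAPA)-AviTag-6xHis is a mammalian expression plasmid of about 7.5 kb, built on the pD649 backbone, for producing a secreted, Fc-fused form of human lipopolysaccharide-binding protein (LBP). It is propagated in E. coli as a high-copy plasmid through a ColE1/pUC-type origin and selected with ampicillin via a full-length β-lactamase gene. The annotation also picks up short remnants of KanR, lacZα, an rrnB terminator and an f1 origin, which appear to be backbone vestiges rather than functional parts. A second cassette places a puromycin N-acetyltransferase coding sequence under the SV40 early and EM7 promoters, followed by a small ble fragment and an SV40 poly(A) signal. This should permit puromycin selection in mammalian cells, although the record does not describe that use.

The expression unit is driven by the CMV enhancer and promoter, followed by a fragment of CMV intron A and an SP6 promoter. The name indicates an "HAsp" leader, presumably a hemagglutinin-type signal peptide, while the automated annotation labels a short stretch in this position as an IgH signal sequence fragment; either way it directs the protein into the secretory pathway. The LBP insert sits between retained NotI and AscI sites and is fused at its C terminus to a human IgG1 Fc. The Fc carries the D265A and P329A (DAPA) substitutions, generally used to reduce Fc receptor and complement engagement. After the Fc come an AviTag for site-specific BirA biotinylation and a 6xHis tag for metal-affinity purification, neither of which is annotated separately, and then a bGH poly(A) signal.

The plasmid belongs to a collection made for a human IgSF cell-surface interactome screen, in which dimeric Fc fusions serve as soluble binding reagents. The depositor notes that some plasmids in the collection may carry an IS4-like transposase upstream of the CMV promoter; none is annotated here.
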