Addgene plasmid #156870: pD649-HAsp-LBP-Fc(DAPA)-AviTag-6xHis
Purpose: Mammalian expression of secreted protein fused to Fc(DAPA)-Avi-6xHis.
Depositing lab: Chris Garcia. Depositing organization: Stanford University. Publication: A Human IgSF Cell-Surface Interactome Reveals a Complex Network of Protein-Protein Interactions. Wojtowicz WM, Vielmetter J, Fernandes RA, Siepe DH, Eastman CL, Chisholm GB, Cox S, Klock H, Anderson PW, Rue SM, Miller JJ, Glaser SM, Bragstad ML, Vance J, Lam AW, Lesley SA, Zinn K, Garcia KC. Cell. 2020 Aug 20;182(4):1027-1043.e17. doi: 10.1016/j.cell.2020.07.025. PubMed 32822567.
Backbone
  Vector backbone: pD649
  Backbone size w/o insert (bp): 6106
  Vector type: Mammalian Expression
Growth in bacteria
  Bacterial resistance: Ampicillin, 100 μg/mL
  Growth temperature: 37°C
  Growth strain: DH5alpha
  Copy number: High Copy
Gene/Insert
  Gene/Insert name: LBP
  Species: H. sapiens (human)
  Insert size (bp): 1368
  Mutation: Fc region of human IgG contains D265A and P329A mutations (DAPA)
  Entrez Gene: LBP (a.k.a. BPIFD2)
  Promoter: CMV/SP6
  Tag / fusion protein: Fc(DAPA)-AviTag-6xHis (C terminal on backbone)
  Cloning method: Restriction Enzyme; 5′ cloning site GCGGCCGC (not destroyed); 3′ cloning site GGCGCGCC (not destroyed)
  Sequencing primers: 5′ ATTTAGGTGACACTATAG; 3′ CACGTACCAGTTGAACTTCACC
Resource information
  A portion of this plasmid was derived from a plasmid made by: synthesis by ThermoFisher
Terms and licenses: Academic/Nonprofit Terms; Industry Terms: Not Available to Industry
Depositor comments: Some plasmids in this collection may have an IS4-like element ISVsa5 family transposase upstream of the CMV promoter.
How to cite: pD649-HAsp-LBP-Fc(DAPA)-AviTag-6xHis was a gift from Chris Garcia (Addgene plasmid # 156870 ; http://n2t.net/addgene:156870 ; RRID:Addgene_156870)
