>Addgene plasmid #156870 | pD649-HAsp-LBP-Fc(DAPA)-AviTag-6xHis | depositor partial sequence | sequence record 302850 | insert (secreted protein)
GCAAATCCTGGACTGGTGGCCAGAATCACCGACAAGGGCCTGCAGTATGCCGCTCAAGAAGGACTGCTGG
CCCTGCAGTCTGAGCTGCTGAGAATCACCCTGCCTGACTTCACCGGCGACCTGAGAATCCCTCACGTTGG
CAGAGGCAGATACGAGTTCCACAGCCTGAACATCCACAGCTGCGAGCTGCTGCACTCTGCTCTCAGACCT
GTTCCTGGACAGGGCCTGAGCCTGAGCATCAGCGATAGCAGCATCAGAGTGCAAGGCCGGTGGAAAGTGC
GCAAGAGCTTCTTCAAGCTGCAAGGCAGCTTCGACGTGTCCGTGAAGGGCATCAGCATCTCCGTGAATCT
GCTGCTGGGCAGCGAGTCTAGCGGCAGACCTACAGTGACAGCCAGCTCCTGCAGCTCCGATATCGCCGAC
GTGGAAGTGGACATGTCTGGCGATCTTGGCTGGCTGCTGAACCTGTTCCACAACCAGATCGAGAGCAAGT
TCCAGAAGGTGCTGGAAAGCCGGATCTGCGAGATGATCCAGAAAAGCGTGTCCAGCGACCTGCAGCCTTA
CCTGCAGACACTGCCTGTGACCACCGAGATCGACAGCTTCGCCGACATCGACTACAGCCTGGTGGAAGCC
CCTAGAGCCACAGCTCAGATGCTGGAAGTGATGTTCAAGGGCGAGATCTTCCACCGGAACCACAGATCCC
CAGTGACACTGCTGGCTGCCGTGATGTCTCTGCCCGAGGAACACAACAAGATGGTGTACTTCGCCATCAG
CGACTACGTGTTCAACACCGCAAGCCTGGTGTACCACGAGGAAGGCTACCTGAACTTCAGCATCACCGAC
GACATGATCCCTCCAGACAGCAACATCCGGCTGACCACCAAGTCCTTCAGACCCTTCGTGCCCAGACTGG
CCAGACTGTACCCCAACATGAACCTGGAACTGCAGGGAAGCGTGCCAAGCGCTCCCCTGCTTAATTTCAG
CCCCGGCAATCTGAGCGTGGACCCCTACATGGAAATCGACGCCTTCGTGCTGCTGCCCTCCAGCTCCAAA
GAACCCGTGTTCAGACTGTCCGTGGCCACCAATGTGTCCGCCACACTGACCTTCAACACCTCCAAGATCA
CCGGCTTTCTGAAGCCCGGCAAAGTGAAGGTGGAACTGAAAGAAAGCAAAGTGGGCCTGTTCAACGCCGA
ACTGCTGGAAGCCCTGCTGAACTACTACATCCTGAACACATTCTACCCCAAGTTCAACGACAAGCTGGCC
GAGGGCTTTCCCCTGCCACTGCTGAAAAGGGTGCAGCTGTATGACCTGGGGCTGCAGATCCACAAGGACT
TTCTGTTTCTGGGCGCCAACGTGCAGTACATGAGAGTT
